>Addgene plasmid #194621 | pVY-6 GFP(0)-tag3 | addgene full sequence | sequence record 382885 | Addgene NGS Result
AATCTGCTCTGATGCCGCATAGTTAAGCCAGTATACACTCCGCTATCGCTACGTGACTGGGTCATGGCTG
CGCCCCGACACCCGCCAACACCCGCTGACGCGCCCTGACGGGCTTGTCTGCTCCCGGCATCCGCTTACAG
ACAAGCTGTGACCGTCTCCGGGAGCTGCATGTGTCAGAGGTTTTCACCGTCATCACCGAAACGCGCGAGG
CAGCTGCGGTAAAGCTCATCAGCGTGGTCGTGAAGCGATTCACAGATGTCTGCCTGTTCATCCGCGTCCA
GCTCGTTGAGTTTCTCCAGAAGCGTTAATGTCTGGCTTCTGATAAAGCGGGCCATGTTAAGGGCGGTTTT
TTCCTGTTTGGTCACTGATGCCTCCGTGTAAGGGGGATTTCTGTTCATGGGGGTAATGATACCGATGAAA
CGAGAGAGGATGCTCACGATACGGGTTACTGATGATGAACATGCCCGGTTACTGGAACGTTGTGAGGGTA
AACAACTGGCGGTATGGATGCGGCGGGACCAGAGAAAAATCACTCAGGGTCAATGCCAGCGCTTCGTTAA
TACAGATGTAGGTGTTCCACAGGGTAGCCAGCAGCATCCTGCGATGCAGATCCGGAACATAATGGTGCAG
GGCGCTGACTTCCGCGTTTCCAGACTTTACGAAACACGGAAACCGAAGACCATTCATGTTGTTGCTCAGG
TCGCAGACGTTTTGCAGCAGCAGTCGCTTCACGTTCGCTCGCGTATCGGTGATTCATTCTGCTAACCAGT
AAGGCAACCCCGCCAGCCTAGCCGGGTCCTCAACGACAGGAGCACGATCATGCTAGTCATGCCCCGCGCC
CACCGGAAGGAGCTGACTGGGTTGAAGGCTCTCAAGGGCATCGGTCGAGATCCCGGTGCCTAATGAGTGA
GCTAACTTACATTAATTGCGTTGCGCTCACTGCCCGCTTTCCAGTCGGGAAACCTGTCGTGCCAGCTGCA
TTAATGAATCGGCCAACGCGCGGGGAGAGGCGGTTTGCGTATTGGGCGCCAGGGTGGTTTTTCTTTTCAC
CAGTGAGACGGGCAACAGCTGATTGCCCTTCACCGCCTGGCCCTGAGAGAGTTGCAGCAAGCGGTCCACG
CTGGTTTGCCCCAGCAGGCGAAAATCCTGTTTGATGGTGGTTAACGGCGGGATATAACATGAGCTGTCTT
CGGTATCGTCGTATCCCACTACCGAGATGTCCGCACCAACGCGCAGCCCGGACTCGGTAATGGCGCGCAT
TGCGCCCAGCGCCATCTGATCGTTGGCAACCAGCATCGCAGTGGGAACGATGCCCTCATTCAGCATTTGC
ATGGTTTGTTGAAAACCGGACATGGCACTCCAGTCGCCTTCCCGTTCCGCTATCGGCTGAATTTGATTGC
GAGTGAGATATTTATGCCAGCCAGCCAGACGCAGACGCGCCGAGACAGAACTTAATGGGCCCGCTAACAG
CGCGATTTGCTGGTGACCCAATGCGACCAGATGCTCCACGCCCAGTCGCGTACCGTCTTCATGGGAGAAA
ATAATACTGTTGATGGGTGTCTGGTCAGAGACATCAAGAAATAACGCCGGAACATTAGTGCAGGCAGCTT
CCACAGCAATGGCATCCTGGTCATCCAGCGGATAGTTAATGATCAGCCCACTGACGCGTTGCGCGAGAAG
ATTGTGCACCGCCGCTTTACAGGCTTCGACGCCGCTTCGTTCTACCATCGACACCACCACGCTGGCACCC
AGTTGATCGGCGCGAGATTTAATCGCCGCGACAATTTGCGACGGCGCGTGCAGGGCCAGACTGGAGGTGG
CAACGCCAATCAGCAACGACTGTTTGCCCGCCAGTTGTTGTGCCACGCGGTTGGGAATGTAATTCAGCTC
CGCCATCGCCGCTTCCACTTTTTCCCGCGTTTTCGCAGAAACGTGGCTGGCCTGGTTCACCACGCGGGAA
ACGGTCTGATAAGAGACACCGGCATACTCTGCGACATCGTATAACGTTACTGGTTTCACATTCACCACCC
TGAATTGACTCTCTTCCGGGCGCTATCATGCCATACCGCGAAAGGTTTTGCGCCATTCGATGGTGTCCGG
GATCTCGACGCTCTCCCTTATGCGACTCCTGCATTAGGAAGCAGCCCAGTAGTAGGTTGAGGCCGTTGAG
CACCGCCGCCGCAAGGAATGGTGCATGCAAGGAGATGGCGCCCAACAGTCCCCCGGCCACGGGGCCTGCC
ACCATACCCACGCCGAAACAAGCGCTCATGAGCCCGAAGTGGCGAGCCCGATCTTCCCCATCGGTGATGT
CGGCGATATAGGCGCCAGCAACCGCACCTGTGGCGCCGGTGATGCCGGCCACGATGCGTCCGGCGTAGAG
GATCGAGATCGATCTCGATCCCGCGAAATTAATACGACTCACTATAGGGGAATTGTGAGCGGATAACAAT
TCCCCTCTAGAAATAATTTTGTTTAACTTTAAGAAGGAGATATACCATGGGTCATCACCACCACCATCAC
GGTGGCGCTAGCAAAGGTGAACGTCTGTTTACTGGTGTAGTACCGATCTTAGTGGAATTAGACGGCGACG
TGAACGGTCATAAATTTAGCGTGCGCGGCGAGGGCGAAGGTGACGCTACCAATGGTAAATTGACCCTGAA
GTTTATTTGCACAACAGGCAAATTACCCGTTCCGTGGCCCACCTTAGTGACCACCCTGACCTATGGCGTT
CAGTGCTTCAGTCGTTACCCTGATCATATGAAACAACACGATTTTTTCAAATCAGCCATGCCTGAAGGAT
ATGTTCAAGAGCGTACAATCAGCTTCAAGGACGATGGCACCTATAAAACGCGTGCGGAAGTGAAATTTGA
AGGCGACACATTAGTAAATCGTATCGAACTGAAAGGTCGTGACTTCAAAGAAGACGGCAACATTTTAGGC
CATAAACTGGAATATAACTTTAATTCTCATAACGTGTATATTACGGCCGATAAACAGAAGAATGGTATCA
AGGCAAATTTCAAAATTCGCCATAACGTGGAGGACGGCAGCGTTCAATTAGCGGATCATTATCAACAAAA
CACGCCGATTGGTGATGGGCCTGTACTGTTACCTCGCAACCACTACCTGAGCACCCAATCTGCCCTGAGC
AAAGATCCGAAAGAAAAACGCGATCACATGGTTCTGTTAGAATTCGTGACCGCTGCAGGCATTACGCACG
GAATGGACGAACGCTACAAGGGAGGAAGCAAGAAACGCAAGAAGCGTGGCGGTAGCAAAAAGCGTAAGAA
GCGTGGAGGTTCAAAGAAACGTAAAAAGCGATAATAACTCGAGTCTGGTAAAGAAACCGCTGCTGCGAAA
TTTGAACGCCAGCACATGGACTCGTCTACTAGCGCAGCTTAATTAACCTAGGCTGCTGCCACCGCTGAGC
AATAACTAGCATAACCCCTTGGGGCCTCTAAACGGGTCTTGAGGGGTTTTTTGCTGAAAGGAGGAACTAT
ATCCGGATTGGCGAATGGG
[124 nt withheld, positions 3520-3643]
C
[91 nt withheld, positions 3645-3735]
A
[49 nt withheld, positions 3737-3785]
CCTTTGACGTTGGAGTCCACGTTCTTT
[37 nt withheld, positions 3813-3849]
ACCCTATCTCGGTCTATTCTTTTGATTTATAAGGGATTTTGCCGATTTCGGCCTATTGGTTAAAAAATGA
GCTGATTTAACAAAAATTTAACGCGAATTTTAACAAAATATTAACGTTTACAATTTCTGGCGGCACGATG
GCATGAGATTATCAAAAAGGATCTTCACCTAGATCCTTTTAAATTAAAAATGAAGTTTTAAATCAATCTA
AAGTATATATGAGTAAACTTGGTCTGACAGTTACCAATGCTTAATCAGTGAGGCACCTATCTCAGCGATC
TGTCTATTTCGTTCATCCATAGTTGCCTGACTCCCCGTCGTGTAGATAACTACGATACGGGAGGGCTTAC
CATCTGGCCCCAGTGCTGCAATGATACCGCGAGACCCACGCTCACCGGCTCCAGATTTATCAGCAATAAA
CCAGCCAGCCGGAAGGGCCGAGCGCAGAAGTGGTCCTGCAACTTTATCCGCCTCCATCCAGTCTATTAAT
TGTTGCCGGGAAGCTAGAGTAAGTAGTTCGCCAGTTAATAGTTTGCGCAACGTTGTTGCCATTGCTACAG
GCATCGTGGTGTCACGCTCGTCGTTTGGTATGGCTTCATTCAGCTCCGGTTCCCAACGATCAAGGCGAGT
TACATGATCCCCCATGTTGTGCAAAAAAGCGGTTAGCTCCTTCGGTCCTCCGATCGTTGTCAGAAGTAAG
TTGGCCGCAGTGTTATCACTCATGGTTATGGCAGCACTGCATAATTCTCTTACTGTCATGCCATCCGTAA
GATGCTTTTCTGTGACTGGTGAGTACTCAACCAAGTCATTCTGAGAATAGTGTATGCGGCGACCGAGTTG
CTCTTGCCCGGCGTCAATACGGGATAATACCGCGCCACATAGCAGAACTTTAAAAGTGCTCATCATTGGA
AAACGTTCTTCGGGGCGAAAACTCTCAAGGATCTTACCGCTGTTGAGATCCAGTTCGATGTAACCCACTC
GTGCACCCAACTGATCTTCAGCATCTTTTACTTTCACCAGCGTTTCTGGGTGAGCAAAAACAGGAAGGCA
AAATGCCGCAAAAAAGGGAATAAGGGCGACACGGAAATGTTGAATACTCATACTCTTCCTTTTTCAATCA
TGATTGAAGCATTTATCAGGGTTATTGTCTCATGAGCGGATACATATTTGAATGTATTTAGAAAAATAAA
CAAATAGGTCATGACCAAAATCCCTTAACGTGAGTTTTCGTTCCACTGAGCGTCAGACCCCGTAGAAAAG
ATCAAAGGATCTTCTTGAGATCCTTTTTTTCTGCGCGTAATCTGCTGCTTGCAAACAAAAAAACCACCGC
TACCAGCGGTGGTTTGTTTGCCGGATCAAGAGCTACCAACTCTTTTTCCGAAGGTAACTGGCTTCAGCAG
AGCGCAGATACCAAATACTGTCCTTCTAGTGTAGCCGTAGTTAGGCCACCACTTCAAGAACTCTGTAGCA
CCGCCTACATACCTCGCTCTGCTAATCCTGTTACCAGTGGCTGCTGCCAGTGGCGATAAGTCGTGTCTTA
CCGGGTTGGACTCAAGACGATAGTTACCGGATAAGGCGCAGCGGTCGGGCTGAACGGGGGGTTCGTGCAC
ACAGCCCAGCTTGGAGCGAACGACCTACACCGAACTGAGATACCTACAGCGTGAGCTATGAGAAAGCGCC
ACGCTTCCCGAAGGGAGAAAGGCGGACAGGTATCCGGTAAGCGGCAGGGTCGGAACAGGAGAGCGCACGA
GGGAGCTTCCAGGGGGAAACGCCTGGTATCTTTATAGTCCTGTCGGGTTTCGCCACCTCTGACTTGAGCG
TCGATTTTTGTGATGCTCGTCAGGGGGGCGGAGCCTATGGAAAAACGCCAGCAACGCGGCCTTTTTACGG
TTCCTGGCCTTTTGCTGGCCTTTTGCTCACATGTTCTTTCCTGCGTTATCCCCTGATTCTGTGGATAACC
GTATTACCGCCTTTGAGTGAGCTGATACCGCTCGCCGCAGCCGAACGACCGAGCGCAGCGAGTCAGTGAG
CGAGGAAGCGGAAGAGCGCCTGATGCGGTATTTTCTCCTTACGCATCTGTGCGGTATTTCACACCGCAAT
GGTGCACTCTCAGTAC
Features (pLannotate 1.2.2; 19 found; start..end, strand, type, name):
    174..365     -  CDS            rop: Rop protein, which maintains plasmids at low copy number; rop
    382..762     +  CDS            YPB1_ECOLX: Protein predicted: Swiss-Prot protein existence level 4. From Escherichia coli.
    824..888     -  CDS            TcR (fragment): tetracycline efflux protein; tet; confers resistance to tetracycline
    903..924     -  protein_bind   CAP binding site: CAP binding activates transcription in the presence of cAMP. E. coli catabolite activator protein
    937..2019    -  CDS            lacI: lac repressor; lacI; The lac repressor binds to the lac operator to inhibit transcription in E. coli. This inhibition can be relieved by adding lactose or isopropyl-β-D-thiogalactopyranoside (IPTG).
   2020..2097    -  promoter       lacI promoter: lacI
   2105..2384    -  CDS            TcR (fragment): tetracycline efflux protein; tet; confers resistance to tetracycline
   2410..2428    +  promoter       T7 promoter: promoter for bacteriophage T7 RNA polymerase
   2429..2453    +  protein_bind   lac operator: The lac repressor binds to the lac operator to inhibit transcription in E. coli. This inhibition can be relieved by adding lactose or isopropyl-β-D-thiogalactopyranoside (IPTG). lac repressor encoded by lacI
   2468..2490    +  RBS            RBS: efficient ribosome binding site from bacteriophage T7 gene 10 (Olins and Rangwala, 1989)
   2530..3240    +  CDS            Superfolder GFP: Superfolder GFP is a basic (constitutively fluorescent) green fluorescent protein published in 2005, derived from Aequorea victoria. It is reported to be a very rapidly-maturing weak dimer.
   3340..3381    +  CDS            S-Tag (fragment): affinity and epitope tag derived from pancreatic ribonuclease A
   3411..3428    +  CDS            SET1 (fragment): solubility-enhancement tag derived from T7 phage gene 10B
   3436..3483    +  terminator     T7 terminator: transcription terminator for bacteriophage T7 RNA polymerase
   3520..3975    +  rep_origin     f1 ori (sequence partly withheld): f1 bacteriophage origin of replication; arrow indicates direction of (+) strand synthesis
   4090..4950    -  CDS            AmpR: β-lactamase; bla; confers resistance to ampicillin, carbenicillin, and related antibiotics
   4951..5043    -  promoter       AmpR promoter: bla
   5124..5712    +  rep_origin     ori: high-copy-number ColE1/pMB1/pBR322/pUC origin of replication
   5898..72      -  misc_feature   bom (across the origin): basis of mobility region from pBR322
