[The description below was written by a language model from this plasmid's Addgene catalogue record and pLannotate feature annotations shown in this document.]
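Description:
pVY-6 GFP(0)-tag3 is a bacterial expression plasmid of about 6 kb built on the pETDuet backbone, designed to produce a fluorescent protein carrying a short cationic peptide tag in E. coli. It replicates from a ColE1/pBR322-type origin accompanied by the rop gene and the bom mobility region. The catalogue lists it as high copy, although rop normally acts to restrain copy number. Selection is by ampicillin through the bla gene and its own promoter. An f1 phage origin is also present, along with small remnants of a tetracycline resistance gene that are only fragments and not functional markers.

The payload sits between the NcoI and XhoI sites under a T7 promoter with an adjacent lac operator and the strong T7 gene 10 ribosome binding site, and it ends at a T7 terminator. The plasmid-borne lacI gene supplies repressor, so expression is inducible with IPTG in hosts that provide T7 RNA polymerase. The coding region is annotated as a superfolder GFP derivative. The "GFP(0)" name probably denotes a variant engineered to a particular net charge, though the record does not define it. The protein has a short N-terminal histidine-containing leader and a C-terminal tag made of three repeats of a glycine-serine linker followed by a lysine/arginine-rich motif. The S-Tag and SET1 fragments annotated downstream appear to be leftover pETDuet vector sequence, and whether they lie beyond the insert's stop codon is not stated. Because the insert spans NcoI to XhoI, only one T7 promoter is annotated rather than the two typical of Duet vectors.

The construct's stated purpose is to test how short cationic peptide tags promote formation of intracellular biomolecular condensates by globular proteins in E. coli, with GFP fluorescence as the readout.
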