Addgene plasmid #194621: pVY-6 GFP(0)-tag3
Purpose: fluorescent proteins with cationic peptide tags to promote biomolecular condensate formation in E. coli
Depositing lab: Allie Obermeyer. Depositing organization: Columbia University. Publication: Intracellular phase separation of globular proteins facilitated by short cationic peptides. Yeong V, Wang JW, Horn JM, Obermeyer AC. Nat Commun. 2022 Dec 22;13(1):7882. doi: 10.1038/s41467-022-35529-2. PubMed 36550144.
Backbone
  Vector backbone: pETDuet
  Total vector size (bp): 5968
  Vector type: Bacterial Expression
Growth in bacteria
  Bacterial resistance: Ampicillin, 100 μg/mL
  Growth temperature: 37°C
  Growth strain: DH5alpha
  Copy number: High Copy
Gene/Insert
  Gene/Insert name: GFP(0)-(GGSKKRKKR)3 (alt name: GFP(0)-tag3)
  Promoter: T7
  Tag / fusion protein: GGSKKRKKRGGSKKRKKRGGSKKRKKR (C terminal on insert); MGHHHHHGGA (N terminal on insert)
  Cloning method: Restriction Enzyme; 5′ cloning site NcoI (not destroyed); 3′ cloning site XhoI (not destroyed)
  Sequencing primers: 5′ T7; 3′ T7-term
Terms and licenses: Academic/Nonprofit Terms; Industry Terms: Not Available to Industry
Depositor comments: Please visit https://www.biorxiv.org/content/10.1101/2021.07.08.450573v1 for bioRxiv preprint.
How to cite: pVY-6 GFP(0)-tag3 was a gift from Allie Obermeyer (Addgene plasmid # 194621 ; http://n2t.net/addgene:194621 ; RRID:Addgene_194621)
